Addgene plasmid #70195: pBEST-Pl-tetO1-tetR-linker-deGFP-T500 (109p)
Purpose: Post cloned 4-piece from Isothermal/Golden Gate assembly (GGA), using sequences from 2 (PltetO1-UTR1), 3 (tetR+linker from primer extension), 21 (linker from primer extension + deGFP), and 105 (vector
Depositing lab: Richard Murray. Depositing organization: California Institute of Technology. Publication: Linear DNA for rapid prototyping of synthetic biological circuits in an Escherichia coli based TX-TL cell-free system. Sun ZZ, Yeung E, Hayes CA, Noireaux V, Murray RM. ACS Synth Biol. 2014 Jun 20;3(6):387-97. doi: 10.1021/sb400131a. Epub 2013 Dec 4. PubMed 24303785.
Backbone
  Vector backbone: pBEST
Growth in bacteria
  Bacterial resistance: Ampicillin, 100 μg/mL
  Growth temperature: 37°C
  Growth strain: MG1655Z1
  Growth instructions: Must grow in tet repressor strain or can overexpress/mutate
  Copy number: High Copy
Gene/Insert
  Gene/Insert name: tetR-deGFP fusion
Terms and licenses: Academic/Nonprofit Terms; Industry Terms: Not Available to Industry
How to cite: pBEST-Pl-tetO1-tetR-linker-deGFP-T500 (109p) was a gift from Richard Murray (Addgene plasmid # 70195 ; http://n2t.net/addgene:70195 ; RRID:Addgene_70195)
