[The description below was written by a language model from this plasmid's Addgene catalogue record and pLannotate feature annotations shown in this document.]
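Description:
pBEST-Pl-tetO1-tetR-linker-deGFP-T500 (109p) is a small (about 3.7 kb) high-copy bacterial expression plasmid on the pBEST backbone, built for use in an Escherichia coli-based TX-TL cell-free transcription-translation system. It is propagated through a ColE1/pUC-type origin of replication and selected with ampicillin via a β-lactamase gene driven by its native bla promoter. According to the record it was assembled from four pieces by isothermal/Golden Gate assembly: a PLtetO-1 promoter with UTR1, a tetR segment with linker added by primer extension, a linker-deGFP segment, and the vector.

The payload is a single open reading frame encoding the Tet repressor fused through a short linker to the green fluorescent reporter deGFP. The automated annotation labels the reporter as an EGFP-family variant and flags part of the linker as a fragment resembling a TEV protease site. Transcription starts from PLtetO-1, a phage lambda PL derivative carrying tet operator sites, and translation is directed by a strong phage T7 gene 10-type ribosome binding site. The T500 terminator named in the title is not annotated in the feature table. Short fragments annotated as lambda O protein and tetracycline efflux protein appear to be residual backbone sequence rather than functional genes.

Because TetR binds the operators in its own promoter, the arrangement forms a negative autoregulatory loop whose output can be read directly as fluorescence and should be relieved by tetracycline-class inducers. The record notes that it is maintained in a Tet repressor-expressing strain to avoid overexpression or mutation. The associated work concerns rapid prototyping of synthetic genetic circuits in cell-free extract.
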