Features (pLannotate 1.2.2; 10 found; start..end, strand, type, name):
      7..29      +  RBS            RBS: efficient ribosome binding site from bacteriophage T7 gene 10 (Olins and Rangwala, 1989)
     38..658     +  CDS            tetR: TETR2_ECOLX - Experimental evidence at protein level: Swiss-Prot protein existence level 1. TetR is the repressor of the tetracycline resistance element; its N-terminal region forms a helix-turn-helix structure and binds DNA. Binding of tetracycline to TetR reduces the repressor affinity for the tetracycline resistance gene (tetA) promoter operator sites. From Escherichia coli.
    662..679     +  CDS            TEV site (fragment): tobacco etch virus (TEV) protease recognition and cleavage site
    695..1366    +  CDS            (3-F)Tyr-EGFP: (3-F)Tyr-EGFP is a basic (constitutively fluorescent) green fluorescent protein published in 2004, derived from Aequorea victoria.
   1406..1492    +  CDS            TcR (fragment): tetracycline efflux protein; tet; confers resistance to tetracycline
   1620..2208    -  rep_origin     ori: high-copy-number ColE1/pMB1/pBR322/pUC origin of replication
   2379..3239    -  CDS            AmpR: β-lactamase; bla; confers resistance to ampicillin, carbenicillin, and related antibiotics
   3240..3344    -  promoter       AmpR promoter: bla
   3446..3673    +  CDS            O (fragment): VRPO_LAMBD - Protein inferred from homology: Swiss-Prot protein existence level 3. Necessary for the bidirectional replication of DNA. It interacts with the ori (origin of replication) region of the genome during the initiation of replication. From Escherichia phage lambda (Bacteriophage lambda).
   3674..3728    +  promoter       PLtetO-1 promoter (fragment): modified phage lambda PL promoter with tet operator sites (Lutz and Bujard, 1997)
>Addgene plasmid #70195 | pBEST-Pl-tetO1-tetR-linker-deGFP-T500 (109p) | depositor full sequence | sequence record 125453 | pBEST-Pl-tetO1-tetR-linker-deGFP-T500 (109p) sequence 3734 bps
AATAATTTTGTTTAACTTTAAGAAGGAGATATACCACATGTCTAGATTAGATAAAAGTAAAGTGATTAAC
AGCGCATTAGAGCTGCTTAATGAGGTCGGAATCGAAGGTTTAACAACCCGTAAACTCGCCCAGAAGCTAG
GTGTAGAGCAGCCTACATTGTATTGGCATGTAAAAAATAAGCGGGCTTTGCTCGACGCCTTAGCCATTGA
GATGTTAGATAGGCACCATACTCACTTTTGCCCTTTAGAAGGGGAAAGCTGGCAAGATTTTTTACGTAAT
AACGCTAAAAGTTTTAGATGTGCTTTACTAAGTCATCGCGATGGAGCAAAAGTACATTTAGGTACACGGC
CTACAGAAAAACAGTATGAAACTCTCGAAAATCAATTAGCCTTTTTATGCCAACAAGGTTTTTCACTAGA
GAATGCATTATATGCACTCAGCGCTGTGGGGCATTTTACTTTAGGTTGCGTATTGGAAGATCAAGAGCAT
CAAGTCGCTAAAGAAGAAAGGGAAACACCTACTACTGATAGTATGCCGCCATTATTACGACAAGCTATCG
AATTATTTGATCACCAAGGTGCAGAGCCAGCCTTCTTATTCGGCCTTGAATTGATCATATGCGGATTAGA
AAAACAACTTAAATGTGAAAGTGGGTCTGGTGAAAACCTGTACTTCCAGTCTGGTGGTGCTATGGAGCTT
TTCACTGGCGTTGTTCCCATCCTGGTCGAGCTGGACGGCGACGTAAACGGCCACAAGTTCAGCGTGTCCG
GCGAGGGCGAGGGCGATGCCACCTACGGCAAGCTGACCCTGAAGTTCATCTGCACCACCGGCAAGCTGCC
CGTGCCCTGGCCCACCCTCGTGACCACCCTGACCTACGGCGTGCAGTGCTTCAGCCGCTACCCCGACCAC
ATGAAGCAGCACGACTTCTTCAAGTCCGCCATGCCCGAAGGCTACGTCCAGGAGCGCACCATCTTCTTCA
AGGACGACGGCAACTACAAGACCCGCGCCGAGGTGAAGTTCGAGGGCGACACCCTGGTGAACCGCATCGA
GCTGAAGGGCATCGACTTCAAGGAGGACGGCAACATCCTGGGGCACAAGCTGGAGTACAACTACAACAGC
CACAACGTCTATATCATGGCCGACAAGCAGAAGAACGGCATCAAGGTGAACTTCAAGATCCGCCACAACA
TCGAGGACGGCAGCGTGCAGCTCGCCGACCACTACCAGCAGAACACCCCCATCGGCGACGGCCCCGTGCT
GCTGCCCGACAACCACTACCTGAGCACCCAGTCCGCCCTGAGCAAAGACCCCAACGAGAAGCGCGATCAC
ATGGTCCTGCTGGAGTTCGTGACCGCCGCCGGGATCTAACTCGAGCAAAGCCCGCCGAAAGGCGGGCTTT
TCTGTGTCGACCGATGCCCTTGAGAGCCTTCAACCCAGTCAGCTCCTTCCGGTGGGCGCGGGGCATGACT
ATCGTCGCCGCACTTATGACTGCGGTATCAGCTCACTCAAAGGCGGTAATACGGTTATCCACAGAATCAG
GGGATAACGCAGGAAAGAACATGTGAGCAAAAGGCCAGCAAAAGGCCAGGAACCGTAAAAAGGCCGCGTT
GCTGGCGTTTTTCCATAGGCTCCGCCCCCCTGACGAGCATCACAAAAATCGACGCTCAAGTCAGAGGTGG
CGAAACCCGACAGGACTATAAAGATACCAGGCGTTTCCCCCTGGAAGCTCCCTCGTGCGCTCTCCTGTTC
CGACCCTGCCGCTTACCGGATACCTGTCCGCCTTTCTCCCTTCGGGAAGCGTGGCGCTTTCTCAATGCTC
ACGCTGTAGGTATCTCAGTTCGGTGTAGGTCGTTCGCTCCAAGCTGGGCTGTGTGCACGAACCCCCCGTT
CAGCCCGACCGCTGCGCCTTATCCGGTAACTATCGTCTTGAGTCCAACCCGGTAAGACACGACTTATCGC
CACTGGCAGCAGCCACTGGTAACAGGATTAGCAGAGCGAGGTATGTAGGCGGTGCTACAGAGTTCTTGAA
GTGGTGGCCTAACTACGGCTACACTAGAAGGACAGTATTTGGTATCTGCGCTCTGCTGAAGCCAGTTACC
TTCGGAAAAAGAGTTGGTAGCTCTTGATCCGGCAAACAAACCACCGCTGGTAGCGGTGGTTTTTTTGTTT
GCAAGCAGCAGATTACGCGCAGAAAAAAAGGATCTCAAGAAGATCCTTTGATCTTTTCTACGGGGTCTGA
CGCTCAGTGGAACGAAAACTCACGTTAAGGGATTTTGGTCATGAGATTATCAAAAAGGATCTTCACCTAG
ATCCTTTTAAATTAAAAATGAAGTTTTAAATCAATCTAAAGTATATATGAGTAAACTTGGTCTGACAGTT
ACCAATGCTTAATCAGTGAGGCACCTATCTCAGCGATCTGTCTATTTCGTTCATCCATAGTTGCCTGACT
CCCCGTCGTGTAGATAACTACGATACGGGAGGGCTTACCATCTGGCCCCAGTGCTGCAATGATACCGCGA
GACCCACGCTCACCGGCTCCAGATTTATCAGCAATAAACCAGCCAGCCGGAAGGGCCGAGCGCAGAAGTG
GTCCTGCAACTTTATCCGCCTCCATCCAGTCTATTAATTGTTGCCGGGAAGCTAGAGTAAGTAGTTCGCC
AGTTAATAGTTTGCGCAACGTTGTTGCCATTGCTACAGGCATCGTGGTGTCACGCTCGTCGTTTGGTATG
GCTTCATTCAGCTCCGGTTCCCAACGATCAAGGCGAGTTACATGATCCCCCATGTTGTGCAAAAAAGCGG
TTAGCTCCTTCGGTCCTCCGATCGTTGTCAGAAGTAAGTTGGCCGCAGTGTTATCACTCATGGTTATGGC
AGCACTGCATAATTCTCTTACTGTCATGCCATCCGTAAGATGCTTTTCTGTGACTGGTGAGTACTCAACC
AAGTCATTCTGAGAATAGTGTATGCGGCGACCGAGTTGCTCTTGCCCGGCGTCAATACGGGATAATACCG
CGCCACATAGCAGAACTTTAAAAGTGCTCATCATTGGAAAACGTTCTTCGGGGCGAAAACTCTCAAGGAT
CTTACCGCTGTTGAGATCCAGTTCGATGTAACCCACTCGTGCACCCAACTGATCTTCAGCATCTTTTACT
TTCACCAGCGTTTCTGGGTGAGCAAAAACAGGAAGGCAAAATGCCGCAAAAAAGGGAATAAGGGCGACAC
GGAAATGTTGAATACTCATACTCTTCCTTTTTCAATATTATTGAAGCATTTATCAGGGTTATTGTCTCAT
GAGCGGATACATATTTGAATGTATTTAGAAAAATAAACAAATAGGGGTTCCGCGCACATTTCCCCGAAAA
GTGCCACCTGACGTCTAAGAAACCATTATTATCATGACATTAACCTATAAAAATAGGCGTATCACGAGGC
CCTTTCGTCTTCAAGAATTCTGGCGAATCCTCTGACCAGCCAGAAAACGACCTTTCTGTGGTGAAACCGG
ATGCTGCAATTCAGAGCGGCAGCAAGTGGGGGACAGCAGAAGACCTGACCGCCGCAGAGTGGATGTTTGA
CATGGTGATGACTATCGCACCATCAGCTAACGATATCCGCCTGATGCGTGAACGTGACGGACGTAACCAC
CGCGACATGTGTGTGCTGTTCCGCTGGGCATGCTCCCTATCAGTGATAGAGATTGACATCCCTATCAGTG
ATAGAGATACTGAGCACAGCTAGC
