>Addgene plasmid #70195 | pBEST-Pl-tetO1-tetR-linker-deGFP-T500 (109p) | addgene partial sequence | sequence record 147508 | pBEST-F 5'-CATGGTGAAGACTATCGCAC-3'
GTAACCACCGCGACATGTGTGTGCTGTTCCGCTGGGCATGCTCCCTATCAGTGATAGAGATTGACATCCC
TATCAGTGATAGAGATACTGAGCACAGCTAGCAATAATTTTGTTTAACTTTAAGAAGGAGATATACCACA
TGTCTAGATTAGATAAAAGTAAAGTGATTAACAGCGCATTAGAGCTGCTTAATGAGGTCGGAATCGAAGG
TTTAACAACCCGTAAACTCGCCCAGAAGCTAGGTGTAGAGCAGCCTACATTGTATTGGCATGTAAAAAAT
AAGCGGGCTTTGCTCGACGCCTTAGCCATTGAGATGTTAGATAGGCACCATACTCACTTTTGCCCTTTAG
AAGGGGAAAGCTGGCAAGATTTTTTACGTAATAACGCTAAAAGTTTTAGATGTGCTTTACTAAGTCATCG
CGATGGAGCAAAAGTACATTTAGGTACACGGCCTACAGAAAAACAGTATGAAACTCTCGAAAATCAATTA
GCCTTTTTATGCCAACAAGGTTTTTCACTAGAGAATGCATTATATGCACTCAGCGCTGTGGGGCATTTTA
CTTTAGGTTGCGTATTGGAAGATCAAGAGCATCAAGTCGCTAAAGAAGAAAGGGAAACACCTACTACTGA
TAGTATGCCGCCATTATTACGACAAGCTATCGAATTATTTGATCACCAAGGTGCAGAGCCAGCCTTCTTA
TTCGGCCTTGAATTGATCATATGCGGATTAGAAAAACAACTTAAATGTGAAAGTGGGTCTGGTGAAAACC
TGTACTTCCAGTCTGGTGGTGCTATGGAGCTTTTCACTG
