>Addgene plasmid #70195 | pBEST-Pl-tetO1-tetR-linker-deGFP-T500 (109p) | addgene partial sequence | sequence record 147510 | ASK-FN2 5'-CGGCCTTTTTACGGTTCCTG-3'
TGCGTTATCCCCTGATTCTGTGGATAACCGTATTACCGCCTTTGAGTGAGCTGATACCGCAGTCATAAGT
GCGGCGACGATAGTCATGCCCCGCGCCCACCGGAAGGAGCTGACTGGGTTGAAGGCTCTCAAGGGCATCG
GTCGACACAGAAAAGCCCGCCTTTCGGCGGGCTTTGCTCGAGTTAGATCCCGGCGGCGGTCACGAACTCC
AGCAGGACCATGTGATCGCGCTTCTCGTTGGGGTCTTTGCTCAGGGCGGACTGGGTGCTCAGGTAGTGGT
TGTCGGGCAGCAGCACGGGGCCGTCGCCGATGGGGGTGTTCTGCTGGTAGTGGTCGGCGAGCTGCACGCT
GCCGTCCTCGATGTTGTGGCGGATCTTGAAGTTCACCTTGATGCCGTTCTTCTGCTTGTCGGCCATGATA
TAGACGTTGTGGCTGTTGTAGTTGTACTCCAGCTTGTGCCCCAGGATGTTGCCGTCCTCCTTGAAGTCGA
TGCCCTTCAGCTCGATGCGGTTCACCAGGGTGTCGCCCTCGAACTTCACCTCGGCGCGGGTCTTGTAGTT
GCCGTCGTCCTTGAAGAAGATGGTGCGCTCCTGGACGTAGCCTTCGGGCATGGCGGACTTGAAGAAGTCG
TGCTGCTTCATGTGGTCGGGGTAGCGGCTGAAGCACTGCACGCCGTAGGTCAGGGTGGTCACGAGGGTGG
GCCAGGGCACGGGCAGCTTGCCGGTGGTGCAGATGAACTTCAGGGTCAGCTTGCCGTAGGTGGCATCGCC
CTCGCCCTCGCCGGACACGCTGAACTTGTGGCCGTTTACGTCGCCGTCCAGCTCGACCAGGATGGGAACA
ACGCCAGTGAAAAGCTCCATAGCACCACCAGACTGGAAGTACAGGTTTTCACCAGACCCACT
